Addgene plasmid #52221: pMSCV-p19Ink4d-IRES-GFP
Purpose: retroviral bicistronic expression of p19Ink4d and GFP
Depositing lab: Martine Roussel. Depositing organization: St. Jude Children's Research Hospital. Publication: Differential post-transcriptional regulation of two Ink4 proteins, p18 Ink4c and p19 Ink4d. Forget A, Ayrault O, den Besten W, Kuo ML, Sherr CJ, Roussel MF. Cell Cycle. 2008 Dec;7(23):3737-46. Epub 2008 Dec 13. 10.4161/cc.7.23.7187 PubMed 19029828.
Backbone
  Vector backbone: MSCV-IRES-GFP
  Backbone manufacturer: Reya lab, Addgene Plasmid 20672
  Backbone size w/o insert (bp): 6573
  Total vector size (bp): 7200
  Vector type: Mammalian Expression, Retroviral
Growth in bacteria
  Bacterial resistance: Ampicillin, 100 μg/mL
  Growth temperature: 37°C
  Growth strain: Stbl3
  Copy number: High Copy
Gene/Insert
  Gene/Insert name: Ink4d (alt names: p19; cyclin-dependent kinase inhibitor 2D (p19, inhibits CDK4))
  Species: M. musculus (mouse)
  Insert size (bp): 500
  Entrez Gene: Cdkn2d (a.k.a. INK4d, p19, p19INK4d)
  Tag / fusion protein: IRES-GFP (C terminal on backbone)
  Cloning method: Restriction Enzyme; 5′ cloning site EcoRI (not destroyed); 3′ cloning site XhoI (not destroyed)
  Sequencing primers: 5′ pLXSN5; 3′ pCDH-rev (GCATTCCTTTGGCGAGAG)
Terms and licenses: Academic/Nonprofit Terms; Industry Terms: Not Available to Industry
How to cite: pMSCV-p19Ink4d-IRES-GFP was a gift from Martine Roussel (Addgene plasmid # 52221 ; http://n2t.net/addgene:52221 ; RRID:Addgene_52221)
