[The description below was written by a language model from this plasmid's Addgene catalogue record.]
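Description:
pMSCV-p19Ink4d-IRES-GFP is a retroviral mammalian expression plasmid built on the MSCV-IRES-GFP backbone, a murine stem cell virus-derived vector. The total size is recorded as about 7.2 kb, of which roughly 6.6 kb is backbone. It is propagated in bacteria as a high-copy plasmid under ampicillin selection, using a recombination-deficient strain of the kind usually chosen to keep repeated viral LTR sequences stable. No feature table accompanies the record, so the origin of replication and the exact layout of viral elements are not itemised. In MSCV vectors generally, the 5′ LTR acts as the promoter for the transgene transcript, and the LTRs together with a packaging signal allow the RNA to be packaged into retroviral particles when viral proteins are supplied in trans by packaging cells.

The insert is the mouse Cdkn2d coding sequence (about 500 bp), which encodes p19Ink4d, an INK4-family cyclin-dependent kinase inhibitor that inhibits CDK4. It was cloned between EcoRI and XhoI sites, both of which remain intact, upstream of the IRES-GFP cassette in the backbone. Although the record lists IRES-GFP in the tag field, the arrangement is bicistronic rather than a fusion. A single transcript carries both open reading frames, and the internal ribosome entry site drives independent translation of GFP, so p19Ink4d is made as an untagged protein. GFP fluorescence marks transduced cells and allows them to be tracked or sorted. The stated purpose is retroviral co-expression of p19Ink4d and GFP. The associated publication concerns post-transcriptional regulation of the Ink4 proteins p18Ink4c and p19Ink4d.
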