>Addgene plasmid #52221 | pMSCV-p19Ink4d-IRES-GFP | addgene partial sequence | sequence record 82180 | pLXSN5 5'-CCCTTGAACCTCCTCGTTCGACC-3'
TTCTCTAGGCGCCGGAATTCGCCACCATGCTTCTGGAAGAAGTCTGCGTCGGCGACCGGTTGAGTGGCGC
AGCGGCCCGTGGCGACGTGCAAGAGGTCCGCCGCCTTCTTCACCGGGAGCTGGTGCATCCTGACGCCCTG
AACCGCTTTGGCAAGACGGCCTTGCAGGTCATGATGTTTGGAAGTCCAGCAGTTGCTTTGGAGCTCCTGA
AGCAAGGTGCCAGCCCCAATGTCCAAGATGCCTCCGGTACTAGTCCTGTGCATGATGCGGCTCGTACCGG
GTTCCTGGACACCCTGAAGGTTCTGGTGGAGCATGGTGCTGATGTCAATGCCCTGGACAGCACTGGGTCG
CTCCCCATCCATCTGGCGATAAGAGAGGGCCATAGCTCCGTGGTCAGCTTCCTAGCTCCTGAATCTGATC
TCCACCACAGGGACGCTTCCGGTCTCACTCCCCTGGAGTTGGCTCGGCAGAGAGGGGCTCAGAACCTCAT
GGACATTCTGCAGGGGCACATGATGATCCCAATGTGACTCGAGCGGGATCAATTCCGCCCCCCCCCTAAC
GTTACTGGCCGAAGCCGCTTGGAATAAGGCCGGTGTGCGTTTGTCTATATGTTATTTTCCACCATATTGC
CGTCTTTTGGCAATGTGAGGGCCCGGAAACCTGGCCCTGTCTTCTTGACGAGCATTCCTAGGGGTCTTTC
CCCTCTCGCCAAAGGAATGCAAGGTCTGTTGAATGTCGTG
