>Addgene plasmid #52221 | pMSCV-p19Ink4d-IRES-GFP | addgene partial sequence | sequence record 82184 | IRES-F 5'-TGGCTCTCCTCAAGCGTATT-3'
TTGTATGGGATCTGATCTGGGGCCTCGGTGCACATGCTTTACATGTGTTTAGTCGAGGTTAAAAAAACGT
CTAGGCCCCCCGAACCACGGGGACGTGGTTTTCCTTTGAAAAACACGATAATACCATGGTGAGCAAGGGC
GAGGAGCTGTTCACCGGGGTGGTGCCCATCCTGGTCGAGCTGGACGGCGACGTAAACGGCCACAAGTTCA
GCGTGTCCGGCGAGGGCGAGGGCGATGCCACCTACGGCAAGCTGACCCTGAAGTTCATCTGCACCACCGG
CAAGCTGCCCGTGCCCTGGCCCACCCTCGTGACCACCCTGACCTACGGCGTGCAGTGCTTCAGCCGCTAC
CCCGACCACATGAAGCAGCACGACTTCTTCAAGTCCGCCATGCCCGAAGGCTACGTCCAGGAGCGCACCA
TCTTCTTCAAGGACGACGGCAACTACAAGACCCGCGCCGAGGTGAAGTTCGAGGGCGACACCCTGGTGAA
CCGCATCGAGCTGAAGGGCATCGACTTCAAGGAGGACGGCAACATCCTGGGGCACAAGCTGGAGTACAAC
TACAACAGCCACAACGTCTATATCATGGCCGACAAGCAGAAGAACGGCATCAAGGTGAACTTCAAGATCC
GCCACAACATCGAGGACGGCAGCGTGCAGCTCGCCGACCACTACCAGCAGAACACCCCCATCGGCGACGG
CCCCGTGCTGCTGCCCGACAACCACTACCTGAGCACCCAGTCCGCCCTGAGCAAAGACCCCAACGAGAAG
CGCGATCACATGGTCCTGCTGGAGTTCGTGACCGCCGCCGGGATCACTCTCGGCATGGACGAGCTGTACA
AGTAAAGCG
